Addgene plasmid #68263: pICSL11059
Purpose: Level 1 Golden Gate Cassette: Plant hygromycin (with intron) resistance cassette
Depositing lab: Nicola Patron. Depositing organization: Sainsbury Laboratory, Norwich. Publication: Induction of targeted, heritable mutations in barley and Brassica oleracea using RNA-guided Cas9 nuclease. Lawrenson T, Shorinola O, Stacey N, Li C, Ostergaard L, Patron N, Uauy C, Harwood W. Genome Biol. 2015 Nov 30;16(1):258. doi: 10.1186/s13059-015-0826-7. PubMed 26616834.
Backbone
  Vector backbone: pICH47732 (AddGene #48000)
  Total vector size (bp): 7225
  Vector type: Plant Expression, Synthetic Biology
  Selectable markers: Neomycin (select with G418)
Growth in bacteria
  Bacterial resistance: Ampicillin, 100 μg/mL
  Growth temperature: 37°C
  Growth strain: DH5alpha
  Growth instructions: Can also be grown in Agrobacterium tumefaciens strains GV3101 and LBA4404. Will be low copy in this species.
  Copy number: High Copy
Gene/Insert
  Gene/Insert name: Promoter:35s + 5'UTR:Omega + CDS:hptIIwintron + 3'UTR/terminator:35s (alt name: 35S_hptII_35s)
  Species: Cauliflower Mosaic Virus, Tobacco Mosaic Virus and Escherichia coli
  Insert size (bp): 2857
  Cloning method: Restriction Enzyme; 5′ cloning site BsaI (destroyed during cloning); 3′ cloning site BsaI (destroyed during cloning)
  Sequencing primers: 5′ GAACCCTGTGGTTGGCATGCACATAC; 3′ CTGGTGGCAGGATATATTGTGGTG
Resource information
  A portion of this plasmid was derived from a plasmid made by: This vector was assembled from backbones and parts from from the Golden Gate MoClo Plant Tool Kit (Kit # 1000000044) and The Golden Gate MoClo Plant Parts Kit (Kit # 1000000047).
Terms and licenses: Academic/Nonprofit Terms; Industry Terms: Not Available to Industry
How to cite: pICSL11059 was a gift from Nicola Patron (Addgene plasmid # 68263 ; http://n2t.net/addgene:68263 ; RRID:Addgene_68263)
