[The description below was written by a language model from this plasmid's Addgene catalogue record and pLannotate feature annotations shown in this document.]
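Description:
pICSL11059 is a Level 1 Golden Gate (MoClo) cassette plasmid of 7,225 bp carrying a complete plant hygromycin-resistance transcription unit, built in the pICH47732 Level 1 acceptor from parts of the MoClo Plant Tool Kit and Plant Parts Kit. The backbone is a small binary-type vector. A high-copy ColE1/pUC origin and an ampicillin-resistance gene (β-lactamase with its own promoter) support propagation and selection in E. coli. The incP oriV together with trfA allows low-copy replication in Agrobacterium tumefaciens. Nopaline-type left and right T-DNA border repeats flank the cassette, so it lies within a transferable T-DNA region.

The roughly 2.9 kb insert was assembled through BsaI sites that were destroyed in the reaction. It consists of a long CaMV 35S promoter region, whose upstream portion the annotation picks up as a fragment of a CaMV open reading frame. This is followed by the tobacco mosaic virus Ω leader acting as a translational enhancer, the E. coli hptII (hygromycin phosphotransferase) coding sequence, and the CaMV 35S polyadenylation signal/terminator. The coding sequence is interrupted by a modified castor bean catalase (cat1) intron. Because bacteria cannot splice the intron, functional enzyme is made only in plant cells, which limits marker expression in Agrobacterium during transformation.

The catalogue lists neomycin/G418 as the selectable marker, but both the stated purpose and the feature table point to hygromycin as the plant selection. As a Level 1 module, the plasmid is meant to be combined with other transcription units into higher-level multigene constructs. The associated work used such constructs for RNA-guided Cas9 mutagenesis in barley and Brassica oleracea.
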