Features (pLannotate 1.2.2; 16 found; start..end, strand, type, name):
      4..810     +  CDS            IBMP_CAMVB (fragment): Experimental evidence at protein level: Swiss-Prot protein existence level 1. Enhances the ribosomal termination-reinitiation event leading to the translation of major open reading frames on the polycistronic viral RNAs. From Cauliflower mosaic virus (strain Bari 1) (CaMV).
    994..1339    +  promoter       CaMV 35S promoter: strong constitutive promoter from cauliflower mosaic virus
   1291..1337    +  promoter       minimal CaMV 35S promoter: minimal 35S promoter from cauliflower mosaic virus
   1368..1421    +  misc_feature   TMV Ω: translational enhancer from the tobacco mosaic virus 5'-leader sequence (Gallie et al., 1988)
   1430..1768    +  CDS            HygR (fragment): aminoglycoside phosphotransferase from E. coli; aph(4)-Ia; confers resistance to hygromycin
   1769..1958    +  intron         cat1 intron: castor bean catalase intron, modified
   1953..2645    +  CDS            HygR (fragment): aminoglycoside phosphotransferase from E. coli confers resistance to hygromycin
   2680..2854    +  polyA_signal   CaMV poly(A) signal: cauliflower mosaic virus polyadenylation signal
   2899..2923    +  misc_feature   RB T-DNA repeat: right border repeat from nopaline C58 T-DNA
   3035..3055    -  CDS            TetR (fragment): tetracycline resistance regulatory protein; tetR
   3082..4227    -  CDS            trfA: TRFA_ECOLX - Experimental evidence at protein level: Swiss-Prot protein existence level 1. Also involved in plasmid copy number control, promoting intermolecular coupling of protein bound iterons at oriV, which inhibits replication initiation. From Escherichia coli.
   4563..5151    -  rep_origin     ori: high-copy-number ColE1/pMB1/pBR322/pUC origin of replication
   5322..6182    -  CDS            AmpR: β-lactamase; bla; confers resistance to ampicillin, carbenicillin, and related antibiotics
   6183..6287    -  promoter       AmpR promoter: bla
   6374..7005    -  rep_origin     oriV: incP origin of replication
   7097..7121    +  misc_feature   LB T-DNA repeat: left border repeat from nopaline C58 T-DNA
>Addgene plasmid #68263 | pICSL11059 | depositor full sequence | sequence record 119208 | pICSL11059 sequence 7225 bps
GGAGGAATTCCAATCCCACAAAAATCTGAGCTTAACAGCACAGTTGCTCCTCTCAGAGCAGAATCGGGTA
TTCAACACCCTCATATCAACTACTACGTTGTGTATAACGGTCCACATGCCGGTATATACGATGACTGGGG
TTGTACAAAGGCGGCAACAAACGGCGTTCCCGGAGTTGCACACAAGAAATTTGCCACTATTACAGAGGCA
AGAGCAGCAGCTGACGCGTACACAACAAGTCAGCAAACAGACAGGTTGAACTTCATCCCCAAAGGAGAAG
CTCAACTCAAGCCCAAGAGCTTTGCTAAGGCCCTAACAAGCCCACCAAAGCAAAAAGCCCACTGGCTCAC
GCTAGGAACCAAAAGGCCCAGCAGTGATCCAGCCCCAAAAGAGATCTCCTTTGCCCCGGAGATTACAATG
GACGATTTCCTCTATCTTTACGATCTAGGAAGGAAGTTCGAAGGTGAAGGTGACGACACTATGTTCACCA
CTGATAATGAGAAGGTTAGCCTCTTCAATTTCAGAAAGAATGCTGACCCACAGATGGTTAGAGAGGCCTA
CGCAGCAAGTCTCATCAAGACGATCTACCCGAGTAACAATCTCCAGGAGATCAAATACCTTCCCAAGAAG
GTTAAAGATGCAGTCAAAAGATTCAGGACTAATTGCATCAAGAACACAGAGAAAGACATATTTCTCAAGA
TCAGAAGTACTATTCCAGTATGGACGATTCAAGGCTTGCTTCATAAACCAAGGCAAGTAATAGAGATTGG
AGTCTCTAAAAAGGTAGTTCCTACTGAATCTAAGGCCATGCATGGAGTCTAAGATTCAAATCGAGGATCT
AACAGAACTCGCCGTCAAGACTGGCGAACAGTTCATACAGAGTCTTTTACGACTCAATGACAAGAAGAAA
ATCTTCGTCAACATGGTGGAGCACGACACTCTGGTCTACTCCAAAAATGTCAAAGATACAGTCTCAGAAG
ATCAAAGGGCTATTGAGACTTTTCAACAAAGGATAATTTCGGGAAACCTCCTCGGATTCCATTGCCCAGC
TATCTGTCACTTCATCGAAAGGACAGTAGAAAAGGAAGGTGGCTCCTACAAATGCCATCATTGCGATAAA
GGAAAGGCTATCATTCAAGATCTCTCTGCCGACAGTGGTCCCAAAGATGGACCCCCACCCACGAGGAGCA
TCGTGGAAAAAGAAGAGGTTCCAACCACGTCTACAAAGCAAGTGGATTGATGTGACATCTCCACTGACGT
AAGGGATGACGCACAATCCCACTATCCTTCGCAAGACCCTTCCTCTATATAAGGAAGTTCATTTCATTTG
GAGAGGACACGCTCGAGTATAAGAGCTCATTTTTACAACAATTACCAACAACAACAAACAACAAACAACA
TTACAATTACATTTACAATTATCGATACAATGAAAAAGCCTGAACTCACCGCGACGTCTGTCGAGAAGTT
TCTGATCGAAAAGTTCGACAGCGTCTCCGACCTGATGCAGCTCTCGGAGGGCGAAGAATCTCGTGCTTTC
AGCTTCGATGTAGGAGGGCGTGGATATGTCCTGCGGGTAAATAGCTGCGCCGATGGTTTCTACAAAGATC
GTTATGTTTATCGGCACTTTGCATCGGCCGCGCTCCCGATTCCGGAAGTGCTTGACATTGGGGAATTCAG
CGAGAGCCTGACCTATTGCATCTCCCGCCGTGCACAGGGTGTCACGTTGCAAGACCTGCCTGAAACCGAA
CTGCCCGCTGTTCTGCAGGTAAATTTCTAGTTTTTCTCCTTCATTTTCTTGGTTAGGACCCTTTTCTCTT
TTTATTTTTTTGAGCTTTGATCTTTCTTTAAACTGATCTATTTTTTAATTGATTGGTTATGGTGTAAATA
TTACATAGCTTTAACTGATAATCTGATTACTTTATTTCGTGTGTCTATGATGATGATGATAACTGCAGCC
GGTCGCGGAGGCCATGGATGCGATCGCTGCGGCCGATCTTAGCCAGACGAGCGGGTTCGGCCCATTCGGA
CCGCAAGGAATCGGTCAATACACTACATGGCGTGATTTCATATGCGCGATTGCTGATCCCCATGTGTATC
ACTGGCAAACTGTGATGGACGACACCGTCAGTGCGTCCGTCGCGCAGGCTCTCGATGAGCTGATGCTTTG
GGCCGAGGACTGCCCCGAAGTCCGGCACCTCGTGCACGCGGATTTCGGCTCCAACAATGTCCTGACGGAC
AATGGCCGCATAACAGCGGTCATTGACTGGAGCGAGGCGATGTTCGGGGATTCCCAATACGAGGTCGCCA
ACATCTTCTTCTGGAGGCCGTGGTTGGCTTGTATGGAGCAGCAGACGCGCTACTTCGAGCGGAGGCATCC
GGAGCTTGCAGGATCGCCGCGGCTCCGGGCGTATATGCTCCGCATTGGTCTTGACCAACTCTATCAGAGC
TTGGTTGACGGCAATTTCGATGATGCAGCTTGGGCGCAGGGTCGATGCGACGCAATCGTCCGATCCGGAG
CCGGGACTGTCGGGCGTACACAAATCGCCCGCAGAAGCGCGGCCGTCTGGACCGATGGCTGTGTAGAAGT
ACTCGCCGATAGTGGAAACCGACGCCCCAGCACTCGTCCGAGGGCAAAGGAATAGGCTTCTCTAGCTAGA
GTCGATCGACAAGCTCGAGTTTCTCCATAATAATGTGTGAGTAGTTCCCAGATAAGGGAATTAGGGTTCC
TATAGGGTTTCGCTCATGTGTTGAGCATATAAGAAACCCTTAGTATGTATTTGTATTTGTAAAATACTTC
TATCAATAAAATTTCTAATTCCTAAAACCAAAATCCAGTACTAAAATCCAGATCGCTGCAATTGTCTTCT
GCACGAAGTGGTTTAAACTATCAGTGTTTGACAGGATATATTGGCGGGTAAACCTAAGAGAAAAGAGCGT
TTATTAGAATAATCGGATATTTAAAAGGGCGTGAAAAGGTTTATCCGTTCGTCCATTTGTATGTGCATGC
CAACCACAGGGTTCCCCAGATCAGGCGCTGGCTGCTGAACCCCCAGCCGGAACTGACCCCACAAGGCCCT
AGCGTTTGCAATGCACCAGGTCATCATTGACCCAGGCGTGTTCCACCAGGCCGCTGCCTCGCAACTCTTC
GCAGGCTTCGCCGACCTGCTCGCGCCACTTCTTCACGCGGGTGGAATCCGATCCGCACATGAGGCGGAAG
GTTTCCAGCTTGAGCGGGTACGGCTCCCGGTGCGAGCTGAAATAGTCGAACATCCGTCGGGCCGTCGGCG
ACAGCTTGCGGTACTTCTCCCATATGAATTTCGTGTAGTGGTCGCCAGCAAACAGCACGACGATTTCCTC
GTCGATCAGGACCTGGCAACGGGACGTTTTCTTGCCACGGTCCAGGACGCGGAAGCGGTGCAGCAGCGAC
ACCGATTCCAGGTGCCCAACGCGGTCGGACGTGAAGCCCATCGCCGTCGCCTGTAGGCGCGACAGGCATT
CCTCGGCCTTCGTGTAATACCGGCCATTGATCGACCAGCCCAGGTCCTGGCAAAGCTCGTAGAACGTGAA
GGTGATCGGCTCGCCGATAGGGGTGCGCTTCGCGTACTCCAACACCTGCTGCCACACCAGTTCGTCATCG
TCGGCCCGCAGCTCGACGCCGGTGTAGGTGATCTTCACGTCCTTGTTGACGTGGAAAATGACCTTGTTTT
GCAGCGCCTCGCGCGGGATTTTCTTGTTGCGCGTGGTGAACAGGGCAGAGCGGGCCGTGTCGTTTGGCAT
CGCTCGCATCGTGTCCGGCCACGGCGCAATATCGAACAAGGAAAGCTGCATTTCCTTGATCTGCTGCTTC
GTGTGTTTCAGCAACGCGGCCTGCTTGGCCTCGCTGACCTGTTTTGCCAGGTCCTCGCCGGCGGTTTTTC
GCTTCTTGGTCGTCATAGTTCCTCGCGTGTCGATGGTCATCGACTTCGCCAAACCTGCCGCCTCCTGTTC
AAGACGACGCGAACGCTCCACGGCGGCCGATGGCGCGGGCAGGGCAGGGGGAGCCAGTTGCACGCTGTCG
CGCTCGATCTTGGCCGTAGCTTGCTGGACCATCGAGCCGACGGACTGGAAGGTTTCGCGGGGCGCACGCA
TGACGGTGCGGCTTGCGATGGTTTCGGCATCCTCGGCGGAAAACCCCGCGTCGATCAGTTCTTGCCTGTA
TGCCTTCCGGTCAAACGTCCGATTCATTCACCCTCCTTGCGGGATTGCCCCGACTCACGCCGGGGCAATG
TGCCCTTATTCCTGATTTGACCCGCCTGGTGCCTTGGTGTCCAGATAATCCACCTTATCGGCAATGAAGT
CGGTCCCGTAGACCGTCTGGCCGTCCTTCTCGTACTTGGTATTCCGAATCTTGCCCTGCACGAATACCAG
CGACCCCTTGCCCAAATACTTGCCGTGGGCCTCGGCCTGAGAGCCAAAACACTTGATGCGGAAGAAGTCG
GTGCGCTCCTGCTTGTCGCCGGCATCGTTGCGCCACATCTAGGATCTGCCAGGAACCGTAAAAAGGCCGC
GTTGCTGGCGTTTTTCCATAGGCTCCGCCCCCCTGACGAGCATCACAAAAATCGACGCTCAAGTCAGAGG
TGGCGAAACCCGACAGGACTATAAAGATACCAGGCGTTTCCCCCTGGAAGCTCCCTCGTGCGCTCTCCTG
TTCCGACCCTGCCGCTTACCGGATACCTGTCCGCCTTTCTCCCTTCGGGAAGCGTGGCGCTTTCTCATAG
CTCACGCTGTAGGTATCTCAGTTCGGTGTAGGTCGTTCGCTCCAAGCTGGGCTGTGTGCACGAACCCCCC
GTTCAGCCCGACCGCTGCGCCTTATCCGGTAACTATCGTCTTGAGTCCAACCCGGTAAGACACGACTTAT
CGCCACTGGCAGCAGCCACTGGTAACAGGATTAGCAGAGCGAGGTATGTAGGCGGTGCTACAGAGTTCTT
GAAGTGGTGGCCTAACTACGGCTACACTAGAAGAACAGTATTTGGTATCTGCGCTCTGCTGAAGCCAGTT
ACCTTCGGAAAAAGAGTTGGTAGCTCTTGATCCGGCAAACAAACCACCGCTGGTAGCGGTGGTTTTTTTG
TTTGCAAGCAGCAGATTACGCGCAGAAAAAAAGGATCTCAAGAAGATCCTTTGATCTTTTCTACGGGGTC
TGACGCTCAGTGGAACGAAAACTCACGTTAAGGGATTTTGGTCATGAGATTATCAAAAAGGATCTTCACC
TAGATCCTTTTAAATTAAAAATGAAGTTTTAAATCAATCTAAAGTATATATGAGTAAACTTGGTCTGACA
GTTACCAATGCTTAATCAGTGAGGCACCTATCTCAGCGATCTGTCTATTTCGTTCATCCATAGTTGCCTG
ACTCCCCGTCGTGTAGATAACTACGATACGGGAGGGCTTACCATCTGGCCCCAGTGCTGCAATGATACCG
CGAGAACCACGCTCACCGGCTCCAGATTTATCAGCAATAAACCAGCCAGCCGGAAGGGCCGAGCGCAGAA
GTGGTCCTGCAACTTTATCCGCCTCCATCCAGTCTATTAATTGTTGCCGGGAAGCTAGAGTAAGTAGTTC
GCCAGTTAATAGTTTGCGCAACGTTGTTGCCATTGCTACAGGCATCGTGGTGTCACGCTCGTCGTTTGGT
ATGGCTTCATTCAGCTCCGGTTCCCAACGATCAAGGCGAGTTACATGATCCCCCATGTTGTGCAAAAAAG
CGGTTAGCTCCTTCGGTCCTCCGATCGTTGTCAGAAGTAAGTTGGCCGCAGTGTTATCACTCATGGTTAT
GGCAGCACTGCATAATTCTCTTACTGTCATGCCATCCGTAAGATGCTTTTCTGTGACTGGTGAGTACTCA
ACCAAGTCATTCTGAGAATAGTGTATGCGGCGACCGAGTTGCTCTTGCCCGGCGTCAATACGGGATAATA
CCGCGCCACATAGCAGAACTTTAAAAGTGCTCATCATTGGAAAACGTTCTTCGGGGCGAAAACTCTCAAG
GATCTTACCGCTGTTGAGATCCAGTTCGATGTAACCCACTCGTGCACCCAACTGATCTTCAGCATCTTTT
ACTTTCACCAGCGTTTCTGGGTGAGCAAAAACAGGAAGGCAAAATGCCGCAAAAAAGGGAATAAGGGCGA
CACGGAAATGTTGAATACTCATACTCTTCCTTTTTCAATATTATTGAAGCATTTATCAAGGTTATTGTCT
CATGAGCGGATACATATTTGAATGTATTTAGAAAAATAAACAAATAGGGGTTCCGCGCACGAATTGGCCA
GCGCTGCCATTTTTGGGGTGAGGCCGTTCGCGGCCGAGGGGCGCAGCCCCTGGGGGGATGGGAGGCCCGC
GTTAGCGGGCCGGGAGGGTTCGAGAAGGGGGGGCACCCCCCTTCGGCGTGCGCGGTCACGCGCACAGGGC
GCAGCCCTGGTTAAAAACAAGGTTTATAAATATTGGTTTAAAAGCAGGTTAAAAGACAGGTTAGCGGTGG
CCGAAAAACGGGCGGAAACCCTTGCAAATGCTGGATTTTCTGCCTGTGGACAGCCCCTCAAATGTCAATA
GGTGCGCCCCTCATCTGTCAGCACTCTGCCCCTCAAGTGTCAAGGATCGCGCCCCTCATCTGTCAGTAGT
CGCGCCCCTCAAGTGTCAATACCGCAGGGCACTTATCCCCAGGCTTGTCCACATCATCTGTGGGAAACTC
GCGTAAAATCAGGCGTTTTCGCCGATTTGCGAGGCTGGCCAGCTCCACGTCGCCGGCCGAAATCGAGCCT
GCCCCTCATCTGTCAACGCCGCGCCGGGTGAGTCGGCCCCTCAAGTGTCAACGTCCGCCCCTCATCTGTC
AGTGAGGGCCAAGTTTTCCGCGAGGTATCCACAACGCCGGCGGCCGCGGTGTCTCGCACACGGCTTCGAC
GGCGTTTCTGGCGCGTTTGCAGGGCCATAGACGGCCGCCAGCCCAGCGGCGAGGGCAACCAGCCCGGTGA
GCGTCGCAAAGGAGATCCTGATCTGACTGATGGGCTGCCTGTATCGAGTGGTGATTTTGTGCCGAGCTGC
CGGTCGGGGAGCTGTTGGCTGGCTGGTGGCAGGATATATTGTGGTGTAAACAAATTGACGCTTAGACAAC
TTAATAACACATTGCGGACGTTTTTAATGTACTGGGGTGGATGCAGTGGGCCCCACTCTGTGAAGACAAT
GCCGAATTCGGATCC
