>Addgene plasmid #68263 | pICSL11059 | addgene partial sequence | sequence record 122214 | 35S-promoter 5'-CTATCCTTCGCAAGACCCTTC-3'
CATTACAATTACATTTACAATTATCGATACAATGAAAAAGCCTGAACTCACCGCGACGTCTGTCGAGAAG
TTTCTGATCGAAAAGTTCGACAGCGTCTCCGACCTGATGCAGCTCTCGGAGGGCGAAGAATCTCGTGCTT
TCAGCTTCGATGTAGGAGGGCGTGGATATGTCCTGCGGGTAAATAGCTGCGCCGATGGTTTCTACAAAGA
TCGTTATGTTTATCGGCACTTTGCATCGGCCGCGCTCCCGATTCNGGAAGTGCTTGACATTGGGGAATTC
AGCGAGAGCCTGACCTATTGCATCTCCCGCCGTGCACAGGGTGTCACGTTGCAAGACCTGCCTGAAACCG
AACTGCCCGCTGTTCTGCAGGNAAATTTCTAGTTTTTCTCCTTCATTTTC
