>Addgene plasmid #68263 | pICSL11059 | addgene partial sequence | sequence record 122216 | Hygro-internal-F 5'-GCGCCGATGGTTTCTACAAA-3'
GTGCTTGACATTGGGGAATTCAGCGAGAGCCTGACCTATTGCATCTCCCGCCGTGCACAGGGTGTCACGT
TGCAAGACCTGCCTGAAACCGAACTGCCCGCTGTTCTGCAGGTAAATTTCTAGTTTTTCTCCTTCATTTT
CTTGGTTAGGACCCTTTTCTCTTTTTATTTTTTTGAGCTTTGATCTTTCTTTAAACTGATCTATTTTTTA
ATTGATTGGTTATGGTGTAAATATTACATAGCTTTAACTGATAATCTGATTACTTTATTTCGTGTGTCTA
TGATGATGATGATAACTGCAGCCGGTCGCGGAGGCCATGGATGCGATCGCTGCGGCCGATCTTAGCCAGA
CGAGCGGGTTCGGCCCATTCNGACCGCAAGGAATCGGTCAATACACTACATGGCGTGATTTCATATGCGC
GATTGCTGATCCCCATGTGTATCACTGGCAAACTGTGATGGACGACACCGTCAGTGCGTCCGTCGCGCAG
GCTCTCGATGAGCTGATGCTTTGGGCCGAGGACTGCCCCGAA
